Addgene plasmid #193976: p8203 MSCV-neo C-V5 16E7
Purpose: HPV16 E7 expression, C-terminal V5 tag
Depositing lab: Elizabeth White. Depositing organization: University of Pennsylvania. Publication: Systematic Analysis of IL-1 Cytokine Signaling Suppression by HPV16 Oncoproteins. Castagnino P, Kim HW, Lam LKM, Basu D, White EA. J Virol. 2022 Nov 7:e0132622. doi: 10.1128/jvi.01326-22. PubMed 36342298.
Backbone
  Vector backbone: MSCV-neo C-V5 GAW
  Vector type: Retroviral
Growth in bacteria
  Bacterial resistance: Ampicillin, 100 μg/mL
  Growth temperature: 37°C
  Growth strain: NEB Stable
  Copy number: High Copy
Gene/Insert
  Gene/Insert name: HPV16 E7
  Species: Human papillomavirus
  Tag / fusion protein: V5 (C terminal on backbone)
  Cloning method: Gateway Cloning
Terms and licenses: Academic/Nonprofit Terms; Industry Terms: Not Available to Industry
How to cite: p8203 MSCV-neo C-V5 16E7 was a gift from Elizabeth White (Addgene plasmid # 193976 ; http://n2t.net/addgene:193976 ; RRID:Addgene_193976)
