[The description below was written by a language model from this plasmid's Addgene catalogue record and pLannotate feature annotations shown in this document.]
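Description:
p8203 MSCV-neo C-V5 16E7 is a gammaretroviral expression plasmid of about 6.9 kb, built on the Gateway-adapted MSCV-neo C-V5 backbone, for stable delivery of the human papillomavirus type 16 E7 oncoprotein into mammalian cells. In bacteria it is maintained through a high-copy ColE1/pUC-type origin and selected with ampicillin via the β-lactamase gene. The remaining bacterial annotations (fragments of lacZα, TcR, lacI, rop and bom, plus the lac promoter and operator) appear to be non-functional remnants of the parental cloning vectors.

The proviral cassette is bounded by 5' and 3' long terminal repeats from murine embryonic stem cell virus. Downstream of the 5' LTR lie the MESV Ψ packaging signal and a truncated gag segment lacking its start codon, which together allow the transcript to be packaged into virions when gag-pol and envelope functions are supplied in trans by a packaging system. No separate promoter is annotated upstream of the insert apart from a short T7 promoter, so expression in mammalian cells is presumably driven by the 5' LTR. The E7 open reading frame was introduced by Gateway recombination and is flanked by attB1 and attB2 remnants, with the backbone-encoded V5 epitope positioned after attB2 to yield a C-terminally tagged protein suited to antibody detection or immunoprecipitation. An internal mouse PGK promoter drives NeoR/KanR, permitting G418 selection of transduced cells. The construct was deposited with a study of how HPV16 oncoproteins suppress IL-1 cytokine signaling, and serves to generate cell populations stably expressing V5-tagged E7.
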