Features (pLannotate 1.2.2; 23 found; start..end, strand, type, name):
     92..241     -  CDS            lacZα (fragment): LacZα fragment of β-galactosidase; lacZ fragment
    241..442     -  CDS            TcR (fragment): tetracycline efflux protein; tet; confers resistance to tetracycline
    443..541     +  CDS            env (fragment): murine leukemia virus gPr80 envelope polyprotein precursor; env; proteolytically cleaved into gp70SU and p15TM subunits
    583..1099    +  LTR            5' LTR: 5' long terminal repeat from murine embryonic stem cell virus
   1163..1504    +  misc_feature   MESV Ψ: packaging signal of murine embryonic stem cell virus
   1571..1987    +  CDS            gag (truncated): truncated Moloney murine leukemia virus (MMLV) gag gene lacking the start codon
   1999..2017    +  promoter       T7 promoter: promoter for bacteriophage T7 RNA polymerase
   2048..2065    +  protein_bind   attB1 (fragment): mutant version of attB; core recombination site for the Gateway® BP reaction BP Clonase™
   2074..2367    +  CDS            E7: VE7_HPV16 - Experimental evidence at protein level: Swiss-Prot protein existence level 1. Plays a role in viral genome replication by driving entry of quiescent cells into the cell cycle. Stimulation of progression from G1 to S phase allows the virus to efficiently use the cellular DNA replicating machinery to achieve viral genome replication. E7 protein has both transforming and trans-activating activities. Induces the disassembly of the E2F1 transcription factor from RB1, with subsequent transcriptional activation of E2F1-regulated S-phase genes. Interferes with host histone deacetylation me
   2372..2389    -  protein_bind   attB2 (fragment): mutant version of attB; core recombination site for the Gateway® BP reaction BP Clonase™
   2422..2463    +  CDS            V5 tag: epitope tag from simian virus 5
   2476..2975    +  promoter       PGK promoter: mouse phosphoglycerate kinase 1 promoter
   2996..3790    +  CDS            NeoR/KanR: aminoglycoside phosphotransferase from Tn5; aph(3')-II (or nptII); confers resistance to neomycin, kanamycin, and G418 (Geneticin®)
   3869..4383    +  LTR            3' LTR: 3' long terminal repeat from murine embryonic stem cell virus
   4545..4561    -  protein_bind   lac operator: The lac repressor binds to the lac operator to inhibit transcription in E. coli. This inhibition can be relieved by adding lactose or isopropyl-β-D-thiogalactopyranoside (IPTG). lac repressor encoded by lacI
   4569..4599    -  promoter       lac promoter: promoter for the E. coli lac operon
   4614..4635    -  protein_bind   CAP binding site: CAP binding activates transcription in the presence of cAMP. E. coli catabolite activator protein
   4648..4740    -  CDS            lacI (fragment): lac repressor; lacI; The lac repressor binds to the lac operator to inhibit transcription in E. coli. This inhibition can be relieved by adding lactose or isopropyl-β-D-thiogalactopyranoside (IPTG).
   4923..5511    -  rep_origin     ori: high-copy-number ColE1/pMB1/pBR322/pUC origin of replication
   5682..6542    -  CDS            AmpR: β-lactamase; bla; confers resistance to ampicillin, carbenicillin, and related antibiotics
   6543..6647    -  promoter       AmpR promoter: bla
   6742..6777    +  CDS            rop (fragment): Rop protein, which maintains plasmids at low copy number; rop
   6879..86      +  misc_feature   bom (fragment) (across the origin): basis of mobility region from pBR322
>Addgene plasmid #193976 | p8203 MSCV-neo C-V5 16E7 | addgene full sequence | sequence record 382137 | Addgene NGS Result
CGGCATCAGAGCAGATTGTACTGAGAGTGCACCATATGCGGTGTGAAATACCGCACAGATGCGTAAGGAG
AAAATACCGCATCAGGCGCCATTCGCCATTCAGGCTGCGCAACTGTTGGGAAGGGCGATCGGTGCGGGCC
TCTTCGCTATTACGCCAGCTGGCGAAAGGGGGATGTGCTGCAAGGCGATTAAGTTGGGTAACGCCAGGGT
TTTCCCAGTCACGACGTTGTAAAACGACGGCGCAAGGAATGGTGCATGCAAGGAGATGGCGCCCAACAGT
CCCCCGGCCACGGGGCCTGCCACCATACCCACGCCGAAACAAGCGCTCATGAGCCCGAAGTGGCGAGCCC
GATCTTCCCCATCGGTGATGTCGGCGATATAGGCGCCAGCAACCGCACCTGTGGCGCCGGTGATGCCGGC
CACGATGCGTCCGGCGTAGAGGCGATTAGTCCAATTTGTTAAAGACAGGATATCAGTGGTCCAGGCTCTA
GTTTTGACTCAACAATATCACCAGCTGAAGCCTATAGAGTACGAGCCATAGATAAAATAAAAGATTTTAT
TTAGTCTCCAGAAAAAGGGGGGAATGAAAGACCCCACCTGTAGGTTTGGCAAGCTAGCTTAAGTAACGCC
ATTTTGCAAGGCATGGAAAATACATAACTGAGAATAGAGAAGTTCAGATCAAGGTTAGGAACAGAGAGAC
AGCAGAATATGGGCCAAACAGGATATCTGTGGTAAGCAGTTCCTGCCCCGGCTCAGGGCCAAGAACAGAT
GGTCCCCAGATGCGGTCCCGCCCTCAGCAGTTTCTAGAGAACCATCAGATGTTTCCAGGGTGCCCCAAGG
ACCTGAAATGACCCTGTGCCTTATTTGAACTAACCAATCAGTTCGCTTCTCGCTTCTGTTCGCGCGCTTC
TGCTCCCCGAGCTCAATAAAAGAGCCCACAACCCCTCACTCGGCGCGCCAGTCCTCCGATAGACTGCGTC
GCCCGGGTACCCGTATTCCCAATAAAGCCTCTTGCTGTTTGCATCCGAATCGTGGACTCGCTGATCCTTG
GGAGGGTCTCCTCAGATTGATTGACTGCCCACCTCGGGGGTCTTTCATTTGGAGGTTCCACCGAGATTTG
GAGACCCCTGCCCAGGGACCACCGACCCCCCCGCCGGGAGGTAAGCTGGCCAGCGGTCGTTTCGTGTCTG
TCTCTGTCTTTGTGCGTGTTTGTGCCGGCATCTAATGTTTGCGCCTGCGTCTGTACTAGTTAGCTAACTA
GCTCTGTATCTGGCGGACCCGTGGTGGAACTGACGAGTTCTGAACACCCGGCCGCAACCCTGGGAGACGT
CCCAGGGACTTTGGGGGCCGTTTTTGTGGCCCGACCTGAGGAAGGGAGTCGATGTGGAATCCGACCCCGT
CAGGATATGTGGTTCTGGTAGGAGACGAGAACCTAAAACAGTTCCCGCCTCCGTCTGAATTTTTGCTTTC
GGTTTGGAACCGAAGCCGCGCGTCTTGTCTGCTGCAGCGCTGCAGCATCGTTCTGTGTTGTCTCTGTCTG
ACTGTGTTTCTGTATTTGTCTGAAAATTAGGGCCAGACTGTTACCACTCCCTTAAGTTTGACCTTAGGTC
ACTGGAAAGATGTCGAGCGGATCGCTCACAACCAGTCGGTAGATGTCAAGAAGAGACGTTGGGTTACCTT
CTGCTCTGCAGAATGGCCAACCTTTAACGTCGGATGGCCGCGAGACGGCACCTTTAACCGAGACCTCATC
ACCCAGGTTAAGATCAAGGTCTTTTCACCTGGCCCGCATGGACACCCAGACCAGGTCCCCTACATCGTGA
CCTGGGAAGCCTTGGCTTTTGACCCCCCTCCCTGGGTCAAGCCCTTTGTACACCCTAAGCCTCCGCCTCC
TCTTCCTCCATCCGCCCCGTCTCTCCCCCTTGAACCTCCTCGTTCGACCCCGCCTCGATCCTCCCTTTAT
CCAGCCCTCACTCCTTCTCTAGGCGCCGGAATTAGATCTAATACGACTCACTATAGGGAGACCCAAGCTG
GCTAGTTAAGCTATCAACAAGTTTGTACAAAAAAGTTGGCACCATGCATGGAGATACACCTACATTGCAT
GAATATATGTTAGATTTGCAACCAGAGACAACTGATCTCTACTGTTATGAGCAATTAAATGACAGCTCAG
AGGAGGAGGATGAAATAGATGGTCCAGCTGGACAAGCAGAACCGGACAGAGCCCATTACAATATTGTAAC
CTTTTGTTGCAAGTGTGACTCTACGCTTCGGTTGTGCGTACAAAGCACACACGTAGACATTCGTACTTTG
GAAGACCTGTTAATGGGCACACTAGGAATTGTGTGCCCCATCTGTTCTCAGAAACCACCAACTTTCTTGT
ACAAAGTGGTTGATCTAGAGGGCCCGCGGTTCGAACTCGAGGGTAAGCCTATCCCTAACCCTCTCCTCGG
TCTCGATTCTACGTAGAATTCTACCGGGTAGGGGAGGCGCTTTTCCCAAGGCAGTCTGGAGCATGCGCTT
TAGCAGCCCCGCTGGGCACTTGGCGCTACACAAGTGGCCTCTGGCCTCGCACACATTCCACATCCACCGG
TAGGCGCCAACCGGCTCCGTTCTTTGGTGGCCCCTTCGCGCCACCTTCTACTCCTCCCCTAGTCAGGAAG
TTCCCCCCCGCCCCGCAGCTCGCGTCGTGCAGGACGTGACAAATGGAAGTAGCACGTCTCACTAGTCTCG
TGCAGATGGACAGCACCGCTGAGCAATGGAAGCGGGTAGGCCTTTGGGGCAGCGGCCAATAGCAGCTTTG
CTCCTTCGCTTTCTGGGCTCAGAGGCTGGGAAGGGGTGGGTCCGGGGGCGGGCTCAGGGGCGGGCTCAGG
GGCGGGGCGGGCGCCCGAAGGTCCTCCGGAGGCCCGGCATTCTGCACGCTTCAAAAGCGCACGTCTGCCG
CGCTGTTCTCCTCTTCCTCATCTCCGGGCCTTTCGACCTGCAGCCCAAGCTTACCATGATTGAACAAGAT
GGATTGCACGCAGGTTCTCCGGCCGCTTGGGTGGAGAGGCTATTCGGCTATGACTGGGCACAACAGACAA
TCGGCTGCTCTGATGCCGCCGTGTTCCGGCTGTCAGCGCAGGGGCGCCCGGTTCTTTTTGTCAAGACCGA
CCTGTCCGGTGCCCTGAATGAACTGCAAGACGAGGCAGCGCGGCTATCGTGGCTGGCCACGACGGGCGTT
CCTTGCGCAGCTGTGCTCGACGTTGTCACTGAAGCGGGAAGGGACTGGCTGCTATTGGGCGAAGTGCCGG
GGCAGGATCTCCTGTCATCTCACCTTGCTCCTGCCGAGAAAGTATCCATCATGGCTGATGCAATGCGGCG
GCTGCATACGCTTGATCCGGCTACCTGCCCATTCGACCACCAAGCGAAACATCGCATCGAGCGAGCACGT
ACTCGGATGGAAGCCGGTCTTGTCGATCAGGATGATCTGGACGAAGAGCATCAGGGGCTCGCGCCAGCCG
AACTGTTCGCCAGGCTCAAGGCGAGCATGCCCGACGGCGAGGATCTCGTCGTGACCCATGGCGATGCCTG
CTTGCCGAATATCATGGTGGAAAATGGCCGCTTTTCTGGATTCATCGACTGTGGCCGGCTGGGTGTGGCG
GACCGCTATCAGGACATAGCGTTGGCTACCCGTGATATTGCTGAAGAGCTTGGCGGCGAATGGGCTGACC
GCTTCCTCGTGCTTTACGGTATCGCCGCTCCCGATTCGCAGCGCATCGCCTTCTATCGCCTTCTTGACGA
GTTCTTCTGACGCCCGACCGAAAGGAGCGCACGACCCCATGCATCGATAAAATAAAAGATTTTATTTAGT
CTCCAGAAAAAGGGGGGAATGAAAGACCCCACCTGTAGGTTTGGCAAGCTAGCTTAAGTAACGCCATTTT
GCAAGGCATGGAAAATACATAACTGAGAATAGAGAAGTTCAGATCAAGGTTAGGAACAGAGAGACAGCAG
AATATGGGCCAAACAGGATATCTGTGGTAAGCAGTTCCTGCCCCGGCTCAGGGCCAAGAACAGATGGTCC
CCAGATGCGGTCCCGCCCTCAGCAGTTTCTAGAGAACCATCAGATGTTTCCAGGGTGCCCCAAGGACCTG
AAATGACCCTGTGCCTTATTTGAACTAACCAATCAGTTCGCTTCTCGCTTCTGTTCGCGCGCTTCTGCTC
CCCGAGCTCAATAAAAGAGCCCACAACCCCTCACTCGGCGCGCCAGTCCTCCGATAGACTGCGTCGCCCG
GGTACCCGTGTATCCAATAAACCCTCTTGCAGTTGCATCCGACTTGTGGTCTCGCTGTTCCTTGGGAGGG
TCTCCTCTGAGTGATTGACTACCCGTCAGCGGGGGTCTTTCATGGGTAACAGTTTCTTGAAGTTGGAGAA
CAACATTCTGAGGGTAGGAGTCGAATATTAAGTAATCCTGACTCAATTAGCCACTGTTTTGAATCCACAT
ACTCCAATACTCCTGAAATAGTTCATTATGGACAGCGCAGAAAGAGCTGGGGAGAATTGTGAAATTGTTA
TCCGCTCACAATTCCACACAACATACGAGCCGGAAGCATAAAGTGTAAAGCCTGGGGTGCCTAATGAGTG
AGCTAACTCACATTAATTGCGTTGCGCTCACTGCCCGCTTTCCAGTCGGGAAACCTGTCGTGCCAGCTGC
ATTAATGAATCGGCCAACGCGCGGGGAGAGGCGGTTTGCGTATTGGGCGCTCTTCCGCTTCCTCGCTCAC
TGACTCGCTGCGCTCGGTCGTTCGGCTGCGGCGAGCGGTATCAGCTCACTCAAAGGCGGTAATACGGTTA
TCCACAGAATCAGGGGATAACGCAGGAAAGAACATGTGAGCAAAAGGCCAGCAAAAGGCCAGGAACCGTA
AAAAGGCCGCGTTGCTGGCGTTTTTCCATAGGCTCCGCCCCCCTGACGAGCATCACAAAAATCGACGCTC
AAGTCAGAGGTGGCGAAACCCGACAGGACTATAAAGATACCAGGCGTTTCCCCTTGGAAGCTCCCTCGTG
CGCTCTCCTGTTCCGACCCTGCCGCTTACCGGATACCTGTCCGCCTTTCTCCCTTCGGGAAGCGTGGCGC
TTTCTCATAGCTCACGCTGTAGGTATCTCAGTTCGGTGTAGGTCGTTCGCTCCAAGCTGGGCTGTGTGCA
CGAACCCCCCGTTCAGCCCGACCGCTGCGCCTTATCCGGTAACTATCGTCTTGAGTCCAACCCGGTAAGA
CACGACTTATCGCCACTGGCAGCAGCCACTGGTAACAGGATTAGCAGAGCGAGGTATGTAGGCGGTGCTA
CAGAGTTCTTGAAGTGGTGGCCTAACTACGGCTACACTAGAAGAACAGTATTTGGTATCTGCGCTCTGCT
GAAGCCAGTTACCTTCGGAAAAAGAGTTGGTAGCTCTTGATCCGGCAAACAAACCACCGCTGGTAGCGGT
GGTTTTTTTGTTTGCAAGCAGCAGATTACGCGCAGAAAAAAAGGATCTCAAGAAGATCCTTTGATCTTTT
CTACGGGGTCTGACGCTCAGTGGAACGAAAACTCACGTTAAGGGATTTTGGTCATGAGATTATCAAAAAG
GATCTTCACCTAGATCCTTTTAAATTAAAAATGAAGTTTTAAATCAATCTAAAGTATATATGAGTAAACT
TGGTCTGACAGTTACCAATGCTTAATCAGTGAGGCACCTATCTCAGCGATCTGTCTATTTCGTTCATCCA
TAGTTGCCTGACTCCCCGTCGTGTAGATAACTACGATACGGGAGGGCTTACCATCTGGCCCCAGTGCTGC
AATGATACCGCGAGACCCACGCTCACCGGCTCCAGATTTATCAGCAATAAACCAGCCAGCCGGAAGGGCC
GAGCGCAGAAGTGGTCCTGCAACTTTATCCGCCTCCATCCAGTCTATTAATTGTTGCCGGGAAGCTAGAG
TAAGTAGTTCGCCAGTTAATAGTTTGCGCAACGTTGTTGCCATTGCTACAGGCATCGTGGTGTCACGCTC
GTCGTTTGGTATGGCTTCATTCAGCTCCGGTTCCCAACGATCAAGGCGAGTTACATGATCCCCCATGTTG
TGCAAAAAAGCGGTTAGCTCCTTCGGTCCTCCGATCGTTGTCAGAAGTAAGTTGGCCGCAGTGTTATCAC
TCATGGTTATGGCAGCACTGCATAATTCTCTTACTGTCATGCCATCCGTAAGATGCTTTTCTGTGACTGG
TGAGTACTCAACCAAGTCATTCTGAGAATAGTGTATGCGGCGACCGAGTTGCTCTTGCCCGGCGTCAATA
CGGGATAATACCGCGCCACATAGCAGAACTTTAAAAGTGCTCATCATTGGAAAACGTTCTTCGGGGCGAA
AACTCTCAAGGATCTTACCGCTGTTGAGATCCAGTTCGATGTAACCCACTCGTGCACCCAACTGATCTTC
AGCATCTTTTACTTTCACCAGCGTTTCTGGGTGAGCAAAAACAGGAAGGCAAAATGCCGCAAAAAAGGGA
ATAAGGGCGACACGGAAATGTTGAATACTCATACTCTTCCTTTTTCAATATTATTGAAGCATTTATCAGG
GTTATTGTCTCATGAGCGGATACATATTTGAATGTATTTAGAAAAATAAACAAATAGGGGTTCCGCGCAC
ATTTCCCCGAAAAGTGCCACCTGACGTCTAAGAAACCATTATTATCATGACATTAACCTATAAAAATAGG
CGTATCACGAGGCCCTTTCGTCTCGCGCGTTTCGGTGATGACGGTGAAAACCTCTGACACATGCAGCTCC
CGGAGACGGTCACAGCTTGTCTGTAAGCGGATGCCGGGAGCAGACAAGCCCGTCAGGGCGCGTCAGCGGG
TGTTGGCGGGTGTCGGGGCTGGCTTAACTATG
